Addgene plasmid #242000: Lenti NG-ABE8e_P2A_GFP + PuroR
Purpose: Lentiviral plasmid for generation of cell lines stably expressing NG-ABE8e base editor. NG-ABE8e expression can be followed by GFP fluorescence. Contains PGK-puromycin resistance cassette.
Depositing lab: Frank Buchholz. Depositing organization: Universitaetsklinikum Carl Gustav Carus, Technische Universitaet Dresden. Publication: A base editing platform for the correction of cancer driver mutations unmasks conserved p53 transcription programs. Wang P, Sen R, Buchholz F, Sayed S. Genome Biol. 2025 Jul 22;26(1):217. doi: 10.1186/s13059-025-03667-7. PubMed 40696461.
Backbone
  Vector backbone: Adapted from Addgene plasmid #110869, which was based on lentiCRISPRv1
  Backbone size w/o insert (bp): 8400
  Total vector size (bp): 13171
  Vector type: Mammalian Expression, Lentiviral, CRISPR
  Selectable markers: Puromycin
Growth in bacteria
  Bacterial resistance: Ampicillin, 100 μg/mL
  Growth temperature: 37°C
  Growth strain: NEB Stable
  Copy number: Low Copy
Gene/Insert
  Gene/Insert name: NG-ABE8e (alt name: NG-Cas9-ABE8e adenine base editor, adapted from Addgene plasmid #138491)
  Insert size (bp): 4815
Terms and licenses: Academic/Nonprofit Terms; Industry Terms: Not Available to Industry
How to cite: Lenti NG-ABE8e_P2A_GFP + PuroR was a gift from Frank Buchholz (Addgene plasmid # 242000 ; http://n2t.net/addgene:242000 ; RRID:Addgene_242000)
