[The description below was written by a language model from this plasmid's Addgene catalogue record and pLannotate feature annotations shown in this document.]
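Description:
Lenti NG-ABE8e_P2A_GFP + PuroR is a 13.2 kb third-generation-style, self-inactivating HIV-1 lentiviral transfer plasmid for making mammalian cell lines that stably express the NG-ABE8e adenine base editor. Its backbone is derived from the lentiCRISPRv1 lineage. An RSV promoter fused to a truncated 5' LTR drives production of the viral genomic RNA in packaging cells. The Ψ packaging signal with a gag fragment, the RRE and the cPPT/CTS support encapsidation, Rev-dependent nuclear export and nuclear import. The ΔU3 3' LTR inactivates LTR promoter activity after integration. In bacteria the plasmid is maintained through a ColE1/pUC-type origin and ampicillin resistance, although the catalogue lists it as low copy and specifies a recombination-tolerant strain, as is usual for LTR-containing vectors. An f1 ori, an SV40 ori and poly(A) signal, and lac-region remnants are also present in the backbone.

The payload is annotated as lying downstream of an EF-1α core promoter, with short CMV-derived and T7 promoter fragments remaining before the coding sequence. The editor consists of an E. coli TadA-derived deaminase domain (the evolved 8e variant, according to the name) fused to Streptococcus pyogenes Cas9 carrying the D10A change. This makes it a nickase, here in the NG-PAM-recognising form, which broadens the range of targetable sites. EGFP follows through a P2A self-cleaving peptide indicated by the construct name, so fluorescence reports editor expression. A separate mouse PGK promoter drives puromycin N-acetyltransferase for selection of transduced cells, and a WPRE upstream of the 3' LTR enhances transcript expression. No U6 promoter or guide RNA scaffold is annotated, so guides presumably have to be supplied separately. The associated work used base editing to correct cancer driver mutations.
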