Features (pLannotate 1.2.2; 32 found; start..end, strand, type, name):
      1..227     +  promoter       RSV promoter: Rous sarcoma virus enhancer/promoter
    228..408     +  LTR            5' LTR (truncated): truncated 5' long terminal repeat (LTR) from HIV-1
    455..580     +  misc_feature   HIV-1 Ψ: packaging signal of human immunodeficiency virus type 1
    564..927     +  CDS            HIV-1 gag (fragment): gag protein from human immunodeficiency virus 1; gag
   1073..1306    +  misc_feature   RRE: The Rev response element (RRE) of HIV-1 allows for Rev-dependent mRNA export from the nucleus to the cytoplasm.
   1683..1709    +  CDS            Rev (fragment): human immunodeficiency virus 1 (HIV-1) Rev protein; rev; enhances nuclear export of unspliced and incompletely spliced viral mRNAs
   1719..1836    +  misc_feature   cPPT/CTS: central polypurine tract and central termination sequence of HIV-1
   1905..2116    +  promoter       EF-1α core promoter: core promoter for human elongation factor EF-1α
   2147..2191    +  promoter       CMVd3 promoter: truncated human cytomegalovirus (CMV) immediate early promoter that yields strongly reduced expression relative to the full-length promoter
   2233..2251    +  promoter       T7 promoter: promoter for bacteriophage T7 RNA polymerase
   2322..2813    +  CDS            tadA: TADA_ECOLI - Also known as yfhC. Experimental evidence at protein level: Swiss-Prot protein existence level 1. Catalyzes the deamination of adenosine to inosine at the wobble position 34 of tRNA(Arg2). Essential for cell viability. From Escherichia coli (strain K12).
   2916..4517    +  CDS            dCas9(N): N-terminal portion of catalytically inactive Streptococcus pyogenes dCas9 carrying the D10A mutation (Zetsche et al., 2015)
   4518..7012    +  CDS            Cas9(C) (fragment): C-terminal portion of Streptococcus pyogenes Cas9 (Zetsche et al., 2015)
   7158..7877    +  CDS            EGFP: the original enhanced GFP (Yang et al., 1996) mammalian codon-optimized
   7889..8388    +  promoter       PGK promoter: mouse phosphoglycerate kinase 1 promoter
   8409..9008    +  CDS            PuroR: puromycin N-acetyltransferase; pac from Streptomyces alboniger; confers resistance to puromycin
   9024..9612    +  misc_feature   WPRE: woodchuck hepatitis virus posttranscriptional regulatory element
   9663..9682    +  misc_feature   cPPT/CTS (fragment): central polypurine tract and central termination sequence of HIV-1
   9684..9917    +  LTR            3' LTR (ΔU3): self-inactivating 3' long terminal repeat (LTR) from HIV-1
   9995..10116   +  polyA_signal   SV40 poly(A) signal: SV40 polyadenylation signal
  10156..10291   +  rep_origin     SV40 ori: SV40 origin of replication
  10312..10330   -  promoter       T7 promoter: promoter for bacteriophage T7 RNA polymerase
  10338..10493   +  CDS            lacZα (fragment): LacZα fragment of β-galactosidase; lacZ fragment
  10498..10926   +  rep_origin     f1 ori (sequence partly withheld): f1 bacteriophage origin of replication; arrow indicates direction of (+) strand synthesis
  10979..11083   +  promoter       AmpR promoter: bla
  11084..11944   +  CDS            AmpR: β-lactamase; bla; confers resistance to ampicillin, carbenicillin, and related antibiotics
  12115..12703   +  rep_origin     ori: high-copy-number ColE1/pMB1/pBR322/pUC origin of replication
  12886..12978   +  CDS            lacI (fragment): lac repressor; lacI; The lac repressor binds to the lac operator to inhibit transcription in E. coli. This inhibition can be relieved by adding lactose or isopropyl-β-D-thiogalactopyranoside (IPTG).
  12991..13012   +  protein_bind   CAP binding site: CAP binding activates transcription in the presence of cAMP. E. coli catabolite activator protein
  13027..13057   +  promoter       lac promoter: promoter for the E. coli lac operon
  13061..13083   +  protein_bind   lac operator (fragment): The lac repressor binds to the lac operator to inhibit transcription in E. coli. This inhibition can be relieved by adding lactose or isopropyl-β-D-thiogalactopyranoside (IPTG). lac repressor encoded by lacI
  13126..13144   +  promoter       T3 promoter: promoter for bacteriophage T3 RNA polymerase
>Addgene plasmid #242000 | Lenti NG-ABE8e_P2A_GFP + PuroR | addgene full sequence | sequence record 484479 | Addgene NGS Result
TGTAGTCTTATGCAATACTCTTGTAGTCTTGCAACATGGTAACGATGAGTTAGCAACATGCCTTACAAGG
AGAGAAAAAGCACCGTGCATGCCGATTGGTGGAAGTAAGGTGGTACGATCGTGCCTTATTAGGAAGGCAA
CAGACGGGTCTGACATGGATTGGACGAACCACTGAATTGCCGCATTGCAGAGATATTGTATTTAAGTGCC
TAGCTCGATACATAAACGGGTCTCTCTGGTTAGACCAGATCTGAGCCTGGGAGCTCTCTGGCTAACTAGG
GAACCCACTGCTTAAGCCTCAATAAAGCTTGCCTTGAGTGCTTCAAGTAGTGTGTGCCCGTCTGTTGTGT
GACTCTGGTAACTAGAGATCCCTCAGACCCTTTTAGTCAGTGTGGAAAATCTCTAGCAGTGGCGCCCGAA
CAGGGACTTGAAAGCGAAAGGGAAACCAGAGGAGCTCTCTCGACGCAGGACTCGGCTTGCTGAAGCGCGC
ACGGCAAGAGGCGAGGGGCGGCGACTGGTGAGTACGCCAAAAATTTTGACTAGCGGAGGCTAGAAGGAGA
GAGATGGGTGCGAGAGCGTCAGTATTAAGCGGGGGAGAATTAGATCGCGATGGGAAAAAATTCGGTTAAG
GCCAGGGGGAAAGAAAAAATATAAATTAAAACATATAGTATGGGCAAGCAGGGAGCTAGAACGATTCGCA
GTTAATCCTGGCCTGTTAGAAACATCAGAAGGCTGTAGACAAATACTGGGACAGCTACAACCATCCCTTC
AGACAGGATCAGAAGAACTTAGATCATTATATAATACAGTAGCAACCCTCTATTGTGTGCATCAAAGGAT
AGAGATAAAAGACACCAAGGAAGCTTTAGACAAGATAGAGGAAGAGCAAAACAAAAGTAAGACCACCGCA
CAGCAAGCGGCCGCTGATCTTCAGACCTGGAGGAGGAGATATGAGGGACAATTGGAGAAGTGAATTATAT
AAATATAAAGTAGTAAAAATTGAACCATTAGGAGTAGCACCCACCAAGGCAAAGAGAAGAGTGGTGCAGA
GAGAAAAAAGAGCAGTGGGAATAGGAGCTTTGTTCCTTGGGTTCTTGGGAGCAGCAGGAAGCACTATGGG
CGCAGCGTCAATGACGCTGACGGTACAGGCCAGACAATTATTGTCTGGTATAGTGCAGCAGCAGAACAAT
TTGCTGAGGGCTATTGAGGCGCAACAGCATCTGTTGCAACTCACAGTCTGGGGCATCAAGCAGCTCCAGG
CAAGAATCCTGGCTGTGGAAAGATACCTAAAGGATCAACAGCTCCTGGGGATTTGGGGTTGCTCTGGAAA
ACTCATTTGCACCACTGCTGTGCCTTGGAATGCTAGTTGGAGTAATAAATCTCTGGAACAGATTTGGAAT
CACACGACCTGGATGGAGTGGGACAGAGAAATTAACAATTACACAAGCTTAATACACTCCTTAATTGAAG
AATCGCAAAACCAGCAAGAAAAGAATGAACAAGAATTATTGGAATTAAATAAATGGGCAAGTTTGTGGAA
TTGGTTTAACATAACAAATTGGCTGTGGTATATAAAATTATTCATAATGATAGTAGGAGGCTTGGTAGGT
TTAAGAATAGTTTTTGCTGTACTTTCTATAGTGAATAGAGTTAGGCAGGGATATTCACCATTATCGTTTC
AGACCCACCTCCCAACCCCGAGGGGACCCAGACCACAATTTTAAAAGAAAAGGGGGGATTGGGGGGTACA
GTGCAGGGGAAAGAATAGTAGACATAATAGCAACAGACATACAAACTAAAGAATTACAAAAACAAATTAC
AAAAATTCAAAATTTTCGGGTTTATTACAGGGACAGCAGAGATCCACTTTGGCGCCGGCTCGAGTGGCTC
CGGTGCCCGTCAGTGGGCAGAGCGCACATCGCCCACAGTCCCCGAGAAGTTGGGGGGAGGGGTCGGCAAT
TGAACCGGTGCCTAGAGAAGGTGGCGCGGGGTAAACTGGGAAAGTGATGTCGTGTACTGGCTCCGCCTTT
TTCCCGAGGGTGGGGGAGAACCGTATATAAGTGCAGTAGTCGCCGTGAACGTTCTTTTTCGCAACGGGTT
TGCCGCCAGAACACAGGTGTCGTGACGCGGGATCCGGTACCCGCAAATGGGCGGTAGGCGTGTACGGTGG
GAGGTCTATATAAGCAGAGCTGGTTTAGTGAACCGTCAGATCCGCTAGAGATCCGCGGCCGCTAATACGA
CTCACTATAGGGAGAGCCGCCACCATGAAACGGACAGCCGACGGAAGCGAGTTCGAGTCACCAAAGAAGA
AGCGGAAAGTCTCTGAGGTGGAGTTTTCCCACGAGTACTGGATGAGACATGCCCTGACCCTGGCCAAGAG
GGCACGGGATGAGAGGGAGGTGCCTGTGGGAGCCGTGCTGGTGCTGAACAATAGAGTGATCGGCGAGGGC
TGGAACAGAGCCATCGGCCTGCACGACCCAACAGCCCATGCCGAAATTATGGCCCTGAGACAGGGCGGCC
TGGTCATGCAGAACTACAGACTGATTGACGCCACCCTGTACGTGACATTCGAGCCTTGCGTGATGTGCGC
CGGCGCCATGATCCACTCTAGGATCGGCCGCGTGGTGTTTGGCGTGAGGAACTCAAAAAGAGGCGCCGCA
GGCTCCCTGATGAACGTGCTGAACTACCCCGGCATGAATCACCGCGTCGAAATTACCGAGGGAATCCTGG
CAGATGAATGTGCCGCCCTGCTGTGCGATTTCTATCGGATGCCTAGACAGGTGTTCAATGCTCAGAAGAA
GGCCCAGAGCTCCATCAACTCCGGAGGATCTAGCGGAGGCTCCTCTGGCTCTGAGACACCTGGCACAAGC
GAGAGCGCAACACCTGAAAGCAGCGGGGGCAGCAGCGGGGGGTCAGACAAGAAGTACAGCATCGGCCTGG
CCATCGGCACCAACTCTGTGGGCTGGGCCGTGATCACCGACGAGTACAAGGTGCCCAGCAAGAAATTCAA
GGTGCTGGGCAACACCGACCGGCACAGCATCAAGAAGAACCTGATCGGAGCCCTGCTGTTCGACAGCGGC
GAAACAGCCGAGGCCACCCGGCTGAAGAGAACCGCCAGAAGAAGATACACCAGACGGAAGAACCGGATCT
GCTATCTGCAAGAGATCTTCAGCAACGAGATGGCCAAGGTGGACGACAGCTTCTTCCACAGACTGGAAGA
GTCCTTCCTGGTGGAAGAGGATAAGAAGCACGAGCGGCACCCCATCTTCGGCAACATCGTGGACGAGGTG
GCCTACCACGAGAAGTACCCCACCATCTACCACCTGAGAAAGAAACTGGTGGACAGCACCGACAAGGCCG
ACCTGCGGCTGATCTATCTGGCCCTGGCCCACATGATCAAGTTCCGGGGCCACTTCCTGATCGAGGGCGA
CCTGAACCCCGACAACAGCGACGTGGACAAGCTGTTCATCCAGCTGGTGCAGACCTACAACCAGCTGTTC
GAGGAAAACCCCATCAACGCCAGCGGCGTGGACGCCAAGGCCATCCTGTCTGCCAGACTGAGCAAGAGCA
GACGGCTGGAAAATCTGATCGCCCAGCTGCCCGGCGAGAAGAAGAATGGCCTGTTCGGAAACCTGATTGC
CCTGAGCCTGGGCCTGACCCCCAACTTCAAGAGCAACTTCGACCTGGCCGAGGATGCCAAACTGCAGCTG
AGCAAGGACACCTACGACGACGACCTGGACAACCTGCTGGCCCAGATCGGCGACCAGTACGCCGACCTGT
TTCTGGCCGCCAAGAACCTGTCCGACGCCATCCTGCTGAGCGACATCCTGAGAGTGAACACCGAGATCAC
CAAGGCCCCCCTGAGCGCCTCTATGATCAAGAGATACGACGAGCACCACCAGGACCTGACCCTGCTGAAA
GCTCTCGTGCGGCAGCAGCTGCCTGAGAAGTACAAAGAGATTTTCTTCGACCAGAGCAAGAACGGCTACG
CCGGCTACATTGACGGCGGAGCCAGCCAGGAAGAGTTCTACAAGTTCATCAAGCCCATCCTGGAAAAGAT
GGACGGCACCGAGGAACTGCTCGTGAAGCTGAACAGAGAGGACCTGCTGCGGAAGCAGCGGACCTTCGAC
AACGGCAGCATCCCCCACCAGATCCACCTGGGAGAGCTGCACGCCATTCTGCGGCGGCAGGAAGATTTTT
ACCCATTCCTGAAGGACAACCGGGAAAAGATCGAGAAGATCCTGACCTTCCGCATCCCCTACTACGTGGG
CCCTCTGGCCAGGGGAAACAGCAGATTCGCCTGGATGACCAGAAAGAGCGAGGAAACCATCACCCCCTGG
AACTTCGAGGAAGTGGTGGACAAGGGCGCTTCCGCCCAGAGCTTCATCGAGCGGATGACCAACTTCGATA
AGAACCTGCCCAACGAGAAGGTGCTGCCCAAGCACAGCCTGCTGTACGAGTACTTCACCGTGTATAACGA
GCTGACCAAAGTGAAATACGTGACCGAGGGAATGAGAAAGCCCGCCTTCCTGAGCGGCGAGCAGAAAAAG
GCCATCGTGGACCTGCTGTTCAAGACCAACCGGAAAGTGACCGTGAAGCAGCTGAAAGAGGACTACTTCA
AGAAAATCGAGTGCTTCGACTCCGTGGAAATCTCCGGCGTGGAAGATCGGTTCAACGCCTCCCTGGGCAC
ATACCACGATCTGCTGAAAATTATCAAGGACAAGGACTTCCTGGACAATGAGGAAAACGAGGACATTCTG
GAAGATATCGTGCTGACCCTGACACTGTTTGAGGACAGAGAGATGATCGAGGAACGGCTGAAAACCTATG
CCCACCTGTTCGACGACAAAGTGATGAAGCAGCTGAAGCGGCGGAGATACACCGGCTGGGGCAGGCTGAG
CCGGAAGCTGATCAACGGCATCCGGGACAAGCAGTCCGGCAAGACAATCCTGGATTTCCTGAAGTCCGAC
GGCTTCGCCAACAGAAACTTCATGCAGCTGATCCACGACGACAGCCTGACCTTTAAAGAGGACATCCAGA
AAGCCCAGGTGTCCGGCCAGGGCGATAGCCTGCACGAGCACATTGCCAATCTGGCCGGCAGCCCCGCCAT
TAAGAAGGGCATCCTGCAGACAGTGAAGGTGGTGGACGAGCTCGTGAAAGTGATGGGCCGGCACAAGCCC
GAGAACATCGTGATCGAAATGGCCAGAGAGAACCAGACCACCCAGAAGGGACAGAAGAACAGCCGCGAGA
GAATGAAGCGGATCGAAGAGGGCATCAAAGAGCTGGGCAGCCAGATCCTGAAAGAACACCCCGTGGAAAA
CACCCAGCTGCAGAACGAGAAGCTGTACCTGTACTACCTGCAGAATGGGCGGGATATGTACGTGGACCAG
GAACTGGACATCAACCGGCTGTCCGACTACGATGTGGACCATATCGTGCCTCAGAGCTTTCTGAAGGACG
ACTCCATCGACAACAAGGTGCTGACCAGAAGCGACAAGAACCGGGGCAAGAGCGACAACGTGCCCTCCGA
AGAGGTCGTGAAGAAGATGAAGAACTACTGGCGGCAGCTGCTGAACGCCAAGCTGATTACCCAGAGAAAG
TTCGACAATCTGACCAAGGCCGAGAGAGGCGGCCTGAGCGAACTGGATAAGGCCGGCTTCATCAAGAGAC
AGCTGGTGGAAACCCGGCAGATCACAAAGCACGTGGCACAGATCCTGGACTCCCGGATGAACACTAAGTA
CGACGAGAATGACAAGCTGATCCGGGAAGTGAAAGTGATCACCCTGAAGTCCAAGCTGGTGTCCGATTTC
CGGAAGGATTTCCAGTTTTACAAAGTGCGCGAGATCAACAACTACCACCACGCCCACGACGCCTACCTGA
ACGCCGTCGTGGGAACCGCCCTGATCAAAAAGTACCCTAAGCTGGAAAGCGAGTTCGTGTACGGCGACTA
CAAGGTGTACGACGTGCGGAAGATGATCGCCAAGAGCGAGCAGGAAATCGGCAAGGCTACCGCCAAGTAC
TTCTTCTACAGCAACATCATGAACTTTTTCAAGACCGAGATTACCCTGGCCAACGGCGAGATCCGGAAGC
GGCCTCTGATCGAGACAAACGGCGAAACCGGGGAGATCGTGTGGGATAAGGGCCGGGATTTTGCCACCGT
GCGGAAAGTGCTGAGCATGCCCCAAGTGAATATCGTGAAAAAGACCGAGGTGCAGACAGGCGGCTTCAGC
AAAGAGTCTATCAGGCCCAAGAGGAACAGCGATAAGCTGATCGCCAGAAAGAAGGACTGGGACCCTAAGA
AGTACGGCGGCTTCGTCAGCCCCACCGTGGCCTATTCTGTGCTGGTGGTGGCCAAAGTGGAAAAGGGCAA
GTCCAAGAAACTGAAGAGTGTGAAAGAGCTGCTGGGGATCACCATCATGGAAAGAAGCAGCTTCGAGAAG
AATCCCATCGACTTTCTGGAAGCCAAGGGCTACAAAGAAGTGAAAAAGGACCTGATCATCAAGCTGCCTA
AGTACTCCCTGTTCGAGCTGGAAAACGGCCGGAAGAGAATGCTGGCCTCTGCCAGATTCCTGCAGAAGGG
AAACGAACTGGCCCTGCCCTCCAAATATGTGAACTTCCTGTACCTGGCCAGCCACTATGAGAAGCTGAAG
GGCTCCCCCGAGGATAATGAGCAGAAACAGCTGTTTGTGGAACAGCACAAGCACTACCTGGACGAGATCA
TCGAGCAGATCAGCGAGTTCTCCAAGAGAGTGATCCTGGCCGACGCTAATCTGGACAAAGTGCTGTCCGC
CTACAACAAGCACCGGGATAAGCCCATCAGAGAGCAGGCCGAGAATATCATCCACCTGTTTACCCTGACC
AATCTGGGAGCCCCTAGGGCCTTCAAGTACTTTGACACCACCATCGACCGGAAGGTGTACAGGAGCACCA
AAGAGGTGCTGGACGCCACCCTGATCCACCAGAGCATCACCGGCCTGTACGAGACACGGATCGACCTGTC
TCAGCTGGGAGGTGACTCTGGCGGCTCAAAAAGAACCGCCGACGGCAGCGAATTCGAGCCCAAGAAGAAG
AGGAAAGTCGTATACATGCATGGCAGCGGCGCCACCAACTTCAGCCTGCTGAAGCAGGCCGGCGACGTGG
AGGAGAACCCCGGCCCCATGGTGAGCAAGGGCGAGGAGCTGTTCACCGGGGTGGTGCCCATCCTGGTCGA
GCTGGACGGCGACGTAAACGGCCACAAGTTCAGCGTGTCTGGCGAGGGCGAGGGCGATGCCACCTACGGC
AAGCTGACCCTGAAGTTCATCTGCACCACCGGCAAGCTGCCCGTGCCCTGGCCCACCCTCGTGACCACCC
TGACCTACGGCGTGCAGTGCTTCAGCCGCTACCCCGACCACATGAAGCAGCACGACTTCTTCAAGTCCGC
CATGCCCGAAGGCTACGTCCAGGAGCGCACCATCTTCTTCAAGGACGACGGCAACTACAAGACCCGCGCC
GAGGTGAAGTTCGAGGGCGACACCCTGGTGAACCGCATCGAGCTGAAGGGCATCGACTTCAAGGAGGACG
GCAACATCCTGGGGCACAAGCTGGAGTACAACTACAACAGCCACAACGTCTATATCATGGCCGACAAGCA
GAAGAACGGCATCAAGGCGAACTTCAAGATCCGCCACAACATCGAGGACGGCAGCGTGCAGCTCGCCGAC
CACTACCAGCAGAACACCCCCATCGGCGACGGCCCCGTGCTGCTGCCCGACAACCACTACCTGAGCACCC
AGTCCGCCCTGAGCAAAGACCCCAACGAGAAGCGCGATCACATGGTCCTGCTGGAGTTCGTGACCGCCGC
CGGGATCACTCTCGGCATGGACGAGCTGTACAAGTAAGCTAGCCTACCGGGTAGGGGAGGCGCTTTTCCC
AAGGCAGTCTGGAGCATGCGCTTTAGCAGCCCCGCTGGGCACTTGGCGCTACACAAGTGGCCTCTGGCCT
CGCACACATTCCACATCCACCGGTAGGCGCCAACCGGCTCCGTTCTTTGGTGGCCCCTTCGCGCCACCTT
CTACTCCTCCCCTAGTCAGGAAGTTCCCCCCCGCCCCGCAGCTCGCGTCGTGCAGGACGTGACAAATGGA
AGTAGCACGTCTCACTAGTCTCGTGCAGATGGACAGCACCGCTGAGCAATGGAAGCGGGTAGGCCTTTGG
GGCAGCGGCCAATAGCAGCTTTGCTCCTTCGCTTTCTGGGCTCAGAGGCTGGGAAGGGGTGGGTCCGGGG
GCGGGCTCAGGGGCGGGCTCAGGGGCGGGGCGGGCGCCCGAAGGTCCTCCGGAGGCCCGGCATTCTGCAC
GCTTCAAAAGCGCACGTCTGCCGCGCTGTTCTCCTCTTCCTCATCTCCGGGCCTTTCGACCTGCAGCCCA
AGCTTACCATGACCGAGTACAAGCCCACGGTGCGCCTCGCCACCCGCGACGACGTCCCCAGGGCCGTACG
CACCCTCGCCGCCGCGTTCGCCGACTACCCCGCCACGCGCCACACCGTCGATCCGGACCGCCACATCGAG
CGGGTCACCGAGCTGCAAGAACTCTTCCTCACGCGCGTCGGGCTCGACATCGGCAAGGTGTGGGTCGCGG
ACGACGGCGCCGCGGTGGCGGTCTGGACCACGCCGGAGAGCGTCGAAGCGGGGGCGGTGTTCGCCGAGAT
CGGCCCGCGCATGGCCGAGTTGAGCGGTTCCCGGCTGGCCGCGCAGCAACAGATGGAAGGCCTCCTGGCG
CCGCACCGGCCCAAGGAGCCCGCGTGGTTCCTGGCCACCGTCGGCGTCTCGCCCGACCACCAGGGCAAGG
GTCTGGGCAGCGCCGTCGTGCTCCCCGGAGTGGAGGCGGCCGAGCGCGCCGGGGTGCCCGCCTTCCTGGA
GACCTCCGCGCCCCGCAACCTCCCCTTCTACGAGCGGCTCGGCTTCACCGTCACCGCCGACGTCGAGGTG
CCCGAAGGACCGCGCACCTGGTGCATGACCCGCAAGCCCGGTGCCTGATTCTAGAAAGTCGACAATCAAC
CTCTGGATTACAAAATTTGTGAAAGATTGACTGGTATTCTTAACTATGTTGCTCCTTTTACGCTATGTGG
ATACGCTGCTTTAATGCCTTTGTATCATGCTATTGCTTCCCGTATGGCTTTCATTTTCTCCTCCTTGTAT
AAATCCTGGTTGCTGTCTCTTTATGAGGAGTTGTGGCCCGTTGTCAGGCAACGTGGCGTGGTGTGCACTG
TGTTTGCTGACGCAACCCCCACTGGTTGGGGCATTGCCACCACCTGTCAGCTCCTTTCCGGGACTTTCGC
TTTCCCCCTCCCTATTGCCACGGCGGAACTCATCGCCGCCTGCCTTGCCCGCTGCTGGACAGGGGCTCGG
CTGTTGGGCACTGACAATTCCGTGGTGTTGTCGGGGAAATCATCGTCCTTTCCTTGGCTGCTCGCCTGTG
TTGCCACCTGGATTCTGCGCGGGACGTCCTTCTGCTACGTCCCTTCGGCCCTCAATCCAGCGGACCTTCC
TTCCCGCGGCCTGCTGCCGGCTCTGCGGCCTCTTCCGCGTCTTCGCCTTCGCCCTCAGACGAGTCGGATC
TCCCTTTGGGCCGCCTCCCCGCGTCGACTTTAAGACCAATGACTTACAAGGCAGCTGTAGATCTTAGCCA
CTTTTTAAAAGAAAAGGGGGGACTGGAAGGGCTAATTCACTCCCAACGAAGACAAGATCTGCTTTTTGCT
TGTACTGGGTCTCTCTGGTTAGACCAGATCTGAGCCTGGGAGCTCTCTGGCTAACTAGGGAACCCACTGC
TTAAGCCTCAATAAAGCTTGCCTTGAGTGCTTCAAGTAGTGTGTGCCCGTCTGTTGTGTGACTCTGGTAA
CTAGAGATCCCTCAGACCCTTTTAGTCAGTGTGGAAAATCTCTAGCAGTACGTATAGTAGTTCATGTCAT
CTTATTATTCAGTATTTATAACTTGCAAAGAAATGAATATCAGAGAGTGAGAGGAACTTGTTTATTGCAG
CTTATAATGGTTACAAATAAAGCAATAGCATCACAAATTTCACAAATAAAGCATTTTTTTCACTGCATTC
TAGTTGTGGTTTGTCCAAACTCATCAATGTATCTTATCATGTCTGGCTCTAGCTATCCCGCCCCTAACTC
CGCCCATCCCGCCCCTAACTCCGCCCAGTTCCGCCCATTCTCCGCCCCATGGCTGACTAATTTTTTTTAT
TTATGCAGAGGCCGAGGCCGCCTCGGCCTCTGAGCTATTCCAGAAGTAGTGAGGAGGCTTTTTTGGAGGC
CTAGGGACGTACCCAATTCGCCCTATAGTGAGTCGTATTACGCGCGCTCACTGGCCGTCGTTTTACAACG
TCGTGACTGGGAAAACCCTGGCGTTACCCAACTTAATCGCCTTGCAGCACATCCCCCTTTCGCCAGCTGG
CGTAATAGCGAAGAGGCCCGCACCGATCGCCCTTCCCAACAGTTGCGCAGCCTGAATGGCGAATGGG
[124 nt withheld, positions 10498-10621]
C
[91 nt withheld, positions 10623-10713]
A
[49 nt withheld, positions 10715-10763]
CCTTTGACGTTGGAGTCCACGTTCTTT
[37 nt withheld, positions 10791-10827]
ACCCTATCTCGGTCTATTCTTTTGATTTATAAGGGATTTTGCCGATTTCGGCCTATTGGTTAAAAAATGA
GCTGATTTAACAAAAATTTAACGCGAATTTTAACAAAATATTAACGCTTACAATTTAGGTGGCACTTTTC
GGGGAAATGTGCGCGGAACCCCTATTTGTTTATTTTTCTAAATACATTCAAATATGTATCCGCTCATGAG
ACAATAACCCTGATAAATGCTTCAATAATATTGAAAAAGGAAGAGTATGAGTATTCAACATTTCCGTGTC
GCCCTTATTCCCTTTTTTGCGGCATTTTGCCTTCCTGTTTTTGCTCACCCAGAAACGCTGGTGAAAGTAA
AAGATGCTGAAGATCAGTTGGGTGCACGAGTGGGTTACATCGAACTGGATCTCAACAGCGGTAAGATCCT
TGAGAGTTTTCGCCCCGAAGAACGTTTTCCAATGATGAGCACTTTTAAAGTTCTGCTATGTGGCGCGGTA
TTATCCCGTATTGACGCCGGGCAAGAGCAACTCGGTCGCCGCATACACTATTCTCAGAATGACTTGGTTG
AGTACTCACCAGTCACAGAAAAGCATCTTACGGATGGCATGACAGTAAGAGAATTATGCAGTGCTGCCAT
AACCATGAGTGATAACACTGCGGCCAACTTACTTCTGACAACGATCGGAGGACCGAAGGAGCTAACCGCT
TTTTTGCACAACATGGGGGATCATGTAACTCGCCTTGATCGTTGGGAACCGGAGCTGAATGAAGCCATAC
CAAACGACGAGCGTGACACCACGATGCCTGTAGCAATGGCAACAACGTTGCGCAAACTATTAACTGGCGA
ACTACTTACTCTAGCTTCCCGGCAACAATTAATAGACTGGATGGAGGCGGATAAAGTTGCAGGACCACTT
CTGCGCTCGGCCCTTCCGGCTGGCTGGTTTATTGCTGATAAATCTGGAGCCGGTGAGCGTGGGTCTCGCG
GTATCATTGCAGCACTGGGGCCAGATGGTAAGCCCTCCCGTATCGTAGTTATCTACACGACGGGGAGTCA
GGCAACTATGGATGAACGAAATAGACAGATCGCTGAGATAGGTGCCTCACTGATTAAGCATTGGTAACTG
TCAGACCAAGTTTACTCATATATACTTTAGATTGATTTAAAACTTCATTTTTAATTTAAAAGGATCTAGG
TGAAGATCCTTTTTGATAATCTCATGACCAAAATCCCTTAACGTGAGTTTTCGTTCCACTGAGCGTCAGA
CCCCGTAGAAAAGATCAAAGGATCTTCTTGAGATCCTTTTTTTCTGCGCGTAATCTGCTGCTTGCAAACA
AAAAAACCACCGCTACCAGCGGTGGTTTGTTTGCCGGATCAAGAGCTACCAACTCTTTTTCCGAAGGTAA
CTGGCTTCAGCAGAGCGCAGATACCAAATACTGTTCTTCTAGTGTAGCCGTAGTTAGGCCACCACTTCAA
GAACTCTGTAGCACCGCCTACATACCTCGCTCTGCTAATCCTGTTACCAGTGGCTGCTGCCAGTGGCGAT
AAGTCGTGTCTTACCGGGTTGGACTCAAGACGATAGTTACCGGATAAGGCGCAGCGGTCGGGCTGAACGG
GGGGTTCGTGCACACAGCCCAGCTTGGAGCGAACGACCTACACCGAACTGAGATACCTACAGCGTGAGCT
ATGAGAAAGCGCCACGCTTCCCGAAGGGAGAAAGGCGGACAGGTATCCGGTAAGCGGCAGGGTCGGAACA
GGAGAGCGCACGAGGGAGCTTCCAGGGGGAAACGCCTGGTATCTTTATAGTCCTGTCGGGTTTCGCCACC
TCTGACTTGAGCGTCGATTTTTGTGATGCTCGTCAGGGGGGCGGAGCCTATGGAAAAACGCCAGCAACGC
GGCCTTTTTACGGTTCCTGGCCTTTTGCTGGCCTTTTGCTCACATGTTCTTTCCTGCGTTATCCCCTGAT
TCTGTGGATAACCGTATTACCGCCTTTGAGTGAGCTGATACCGCTCGCCGCAGCCGAACGACCGAGCGCA
GCGAGTCAGTGAGCGAGGAAGCGGAAGAGCGCCCAATACGCAAACCGCCTCTCCCCGCGCGTTGGCCGAT
TCATTAATGCAGCTGGCACGACAGGTTTCCCGACTGGAAAGCGGGCAGTGAGCGCAACGCAATTAATGTG
AGTTAGCTCACTCATTAGGCACCCCAGGCTTTACACTTTATGCTTCCGGCTCGTATGTTGTGTGGAATTG
TGAGCGGATAACAATTTCACACAGGAAACAGCTATGACCATGATTACGCCAAGCGCGCAATTAACCCTCA
CTAAAGGGAACAAAAGCTGGAGCTGCAAGCTTAA
